Addgene plasmid #161446: pDONR221-SFXN4_STOP
Purpose: Gateway entry clone with codon-optimized ORF sequence for subcloning into custom expression vectors. Contains a STOP codon at the end of the codon-optimized ORF sequence.
Depositing lab: RESOLUTE Consortium & Giulio Superti-Furga. Depositing organization: CeMM Research Center for Molecular Medicine. Publication: The RESOLUTE consortium: unlocking SLC transporters for drug discovery. Superti-Furga G, Lackner D, Wiedmer T, Ingles-Prieto A, Barbosa B, Girardi E, Goldmann U, Gurtl B, Klavins K, Klimek C, Lindinger S, Lineiro-Retes E, Muller AC, Onstein S, Redinger G, Reil D, Sedlyarov V, Wolf G, Crawford M, Everley R, ... Steppan CM. Nat Rev Drug Discov. 2020 Jul;19(7):429-430. doi: 10.1038/d41573-020-00056-6. PubMed 32265506.
Backbone
  Vector backbone: pDONR221
  Backbone manufacturer: ThermoFisher Scientific
  Backbone size w/o insert (bp): 2550
  Vector type: Mammalian Expression
Growth in bacteria
  Bacterial resistance: Kanamycin, 50 μg/mL
  Growth temperature: 37°C
  Growth strain: NEB Stable
  Copy number: High Copy
Gene/Insert
  Gene/Insert name: SFXN4 (alt name: SLC56A4)
  Species: H. sapiens (human)
  Insert size (bp): 1014
  Entrez Gene: SFXN4 (a.k.a. BCRM1)
  Cloning method: Gateway Cloning
  Sequencing primers: 5′ M13-fwd; 3′ M13-rev
Terms and licenses: Academic/Nonprofit Terms; Industry Terms
Depositor comments: This plasmid contains a STOP codon at the end of the codon-optimized ORF. For the version of this plasmid that does not contain a STOP codon, please see Addgene plasmid 132280 For more information on the full Resolute plasmid collection, please see www.addgene.org/depositor-collections/re-solute/. Please provide your feedback on this plasmid to the RESOLUTE consortium by filling out their RESOLUTE repository feedback form: https://forms.office.com/Pages/ResponsePage.aspx?id=0e05yklzmkS7rjFGQL4N7z4feCLQvEJAmVcOCM_u885UN1JJRko0Ukg4TVQwNTZLOUxPQVJWT1NHUCQlQCN0PWcu
How to cite: pDONR221-SFXN4_STOP was a gift from RESOLUTE Consortium & Giulio Superti-Furga (Addgene plasmid # 161446 ; http://n2t.net/addgene:161446 ; RRID:Addgene_161446)
