[The description below was written by a language model from this plasmid's Addgene catalogue record and pLannotate feature annotations shown in this document.]
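Description:
pDONR221-SFXN4_STOP is a Gateway entry clone built on the pDONR221 backbone, carrying a codon-optimized open reading frame for human SFXN4 (sideroflexin 4, also listed as SLC56A4 or BCRM1). The sequenced plasmid is about 3.6 kb. It is maintained in E. coli at high copy through a ColE1/pUC-type origin and selected with kanamycin via an aminoglycoside phosphotransferase (KanR) gene. Although the catalogue classifies it as a mammalian expression vector, the annotated features show no eukaryotic promoter or polyadenylation signal upstream or downstream of the insert. It is therefore best understood as a shuttle intermediate rather than a plasmid that expresses the protein by itself.

The roughly 1 kb SFXN4 coding sequence sits between attL1 and attL2 sites, the recombination sites recognized in the Gateway LR reaction. This allows the ORF to be moved directionally and in frame into any attR-containing destination vector of the user's choice. The rrnB T1 and T2 transcription terminators lie upstream of the cassette and insulate it from read-through transcription in bacteria. A T7 promoter is annotated just beyond attL2, oriented back toward the insert, and short lacI and lacZα fragments are backbone remnants. As the name indicates, this version retains a stop codon at the end of the ORF, so it suits native or N-terminally tagged expression rather than C-terminal fusions. A companion clone without the stop codon exists for that purpose. The plasmid belongs to a consortium collection of solute carrier transporter clones intended for subcloning into custom expression vectors.
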