Features (pLannotate 1.2.2; 10 found; start..end, strand, type, name):
    121..213     +  CDS            lacI (fragment): lac repressor; lacI; The lac repressor binds to the lac operator to inhibit transcription in E. coli. This inhibition can be relieved by adding lactose or isopropyl-β-D-thiogalactopyranoside (IPTG).
    268..295     -  terminator     rrnB T2 terminator: transcription terminator T2 from the E. coli rrnB gene
    427..470     +  terminator     rrnB T1 terminator: Escherichia coli rrnB; transcription terminator T1 from the E. coli rrnB gene
    517..553     -  CDS            lacZα (fragment): LacZα fragment of β-galactosidase; lacZ fragment
    569..668     +  protein_bind   attL1: mutant version of attL; recombination site for the Gateway® LR reaction LR Clonase™
    674..1684    +  CDS            SFXN4: SFXN4_HUMAN - Also known as BCRM1 From Homo sapiens (Human).
   1689..1788    -  protein_bind   attL2: mutant version of attL; recombination site for the Gateway® LR reaction LR Clonase™
   1806..1824    -  promoter       T7 promoter: promoter for bacteriophage T7 RNA polymerase
   1958..2767    +  CDS            KanR: aminoglycoside phosphotransferase; aph(3')-Ia; confers resistance to kanamycin in bacteria or G418 (Geneticin®) in eukaryotes
   2914..3502    +  rep_origin     ori: high-copy-number ColE1/pMB1/pBR322/pUC origin of replication
>Addgene plasmid #161446 | pDONR221-SFXN4_STOP | addgene full sequence | sequence record 436418 | Addgene NGS Result
CTTTCCTGCGTTATCCCCTGATTCTGTGGATAACCGTATTACCGCCTTTGAGTGAGCTGATACCGCTCGC
CGCAGCCGAACGACCGAGCGCAGCGAGTCAGTGAGCGAGGAAGCGGAAGAGCGCCCAATACGCAAACCGC
CTCTCCCCGCGCGTTGGCCGATTCATTAATGCAGCTGGCACGACAGGTTTCCCGACTGGAAAGCGGGCAG
TGAGCGCAACGCAATTAATACGCGTACCGCTAGCCAGGAAGAGTTTGTAGAAACGCAAAAAGGCCATCCG
TCAGGATGGCCTTCTGCTTAGTTTGATGCCTGGCAGTTTATGGCGGGCGTCCTGCCCGCCACCCTCCGGG
CCGTTGCTTCACAACGTTCAAATCCGCTCCCGGCGGATTTGTCCTACTCAGGAGAGCGTTCACCGACAAA
CAACAGATAAAACGAAAGGCCCAGTCTTCCGACTGAGCCTTTCGTTTTATTTGATGCCTGGCAGTTCCCT
ACTCTCGCGTTAACGCTAGCATGGATGTTTTCCCAGTCACGACGTTGTAAAACGACGGCCAGTCTTAAGC
TCGGGCCCCAAATAATGATTTTATTTTGACTGATAGTGACCTGTTCGTTGCAACAAATTGATGAGCAATG
CTTTTTTATAATGCCAACTTTGTACAAAAAAGCAGGCTCCACCATGAGCCTGGAGCAGGAGGAGGAGACC
CAGCCAGGCCGGCTGCTGGGCCGGAGAGACGCCGTGCCAGCCTTCATCGAGCCCAACGTGAGGTTTTGGA
TCACAGAGCGCCAGTCTTTCATCAGGCGCTTTCTGCAGTGGACCGAGCTGCTGGATCCTACAAACGTGTT
CATCTCCGTGGAGTCTATCGAGAACTCCCGGCAGCTGCTGTGCACCAATGAGGACGTGAGCTCCCCAGCC
TCCGCCGATCAGAGGATCCAGGAGGCATGGAAGCGGAGCCTGGCAACAGTGCACCCAGACTCTAGCAACC
TGATCCCTAAGCTGTTTAGACCAGCCGCCTTCCTGCCCTTTATGGCCCCTACCGTGTTCCTGTCTATGAC
ACCTCTGAAGGGCATCAAGAGCGTGATCCTGCCACAGGTGTTCCTGTGCGCCTACATGGCCGCCTTTAAT
AGCATCAACGGCAATCGGTCCTATACCTGTAAGCCTCTGGAGAGAAGCCTGCTGATGGCAGGAGCAGTGG
CATCCTCTACCTTCCTGGGCGTGATCCCACAGTTTGTGCAGATGAAGTACGGCCTGACAGGCCCCTGGAT
CAAGAGGCTGCTGCCTGTGATCTTCCTGGTGCAGGCCAGCGGCATGAACGTGTATATGAGCCGCTCCCTG
GAGTCCATCAAGGGCATCGCCGTGATGGATAAGGAGGGCAATGTGCTGGGACACTCCAGGATCGCAGGAA
CCAAGGCCGTGCGGGAGACACTGGCCAGCAGAATCGTGCTGTTCGGCACCTCCGCCCTGATCCCCGAGGT
GTTTACCTACTTCTTTAAGCGGACACAGTATTTCAGAAAGAACCCTGGCTCTCTGTGGATCCTGAAGCTG
AGCTGCACAGTGCTGGCCATGGGCCTGATGGTGCCATTCTCTTTTAGCATCTTTCCCCAGATCGGCCAGA
TCCAGTACTGTTCCCTGGAGGAGAAGATCCAGTCTCCCACCGAGGAGACAGAGATCTTCTATCACCGCGG
CGTGTGAGACCCAGCTTTCTTGTACAAAGTTGGCATTATAAGAAAGCATTGCTTATCAATTTGTTGCAAC
GAACAGGTCACTATCAGTCAAAATAAAATCATTATTTGCCATCCAGCTGATATCCCCTATAGTGAGTCGT
ATTACATGGTCATAGCTGTTTCCTGGCAGCTCTGGCCCGTGTCTCAAAATCTCTGATGTTACATTGCACA
AGATAAAAATATATCATCATGAACAATAAAACTGTCTGCTTACATAAACAGTAATACAAGGGGTGTTATG
AGCCATATTCAACGGGAAACGTCGAGGCCGCGATTAAATTCCAACATGGATGCTGATTTATATGGGTATA
AATGGGCTCGCGATAATGTCGGGCAATCAGGTGCGACAATCTATCGCTTGTATGGGAAGCCCGATGCGCC
AGAGTTGTTTCTGAAACATGGCAAAGGTAGCGTTGCCAATGATGTTACAGATGAGATGGTCAGACTAAAC
TGGCTGACGGAATTTATGCCTCTTCCGACCATCAAGCATTTTATCCGTACTCCTGATGATGCATGGTTAC
TCACCACTGCGATCCCCGGAAAAACAGCATTCCAGGTATTAGAAGAATATCCTGATTCAGGTGAAAATAT
TGTTGATGCGCTGGCAGTGTTCCTGCGCCGGTTGCATTCGATTCCTGTTTGTAATTGTCCTTTTAACAGC
GATCGCGTATTTCGTCTCGCTCAGGCGCAATCACGAATGAATAACGGTTTGGTTGATGCGAGTGATTTTG
ATGACGAGCGTAATGGCTGGCCTGTTGAACAAGTCTGGAAAGAAATGCATAAACTTTTGCCATTCTCACC
GGATTCAGTCGTCACTCATGGTGATTTCTCACTTGATAACCTTATTTTTGACGAGGGGAAATTAATAGGT
TGTATTGATGTTGGACGAGTCGGAATCGCAGACCGATACCAGGATCTTGCCATCCTATGGAACTGCCTCG
GTGAGTTTTCTCCTTCATTACAGAAACGGCTTTTTCAAAAATATGGTATTGATAATCCTGATATGAATAA
ATTGCAGTTTCATTTGATGCTCGATGAGTTTTTCTAATCAGAATTGGTTAATTGGTTGTAACACTGGCAG
AGCATTACGCTGACTTGACGGGACGGCGCAAGCTCATGACCAAAATCCCTTAACGTGAGTTACGCGTCGT
TCCACTGAGCGTCAGACCCCGTAGAAAAGATCAAAGGATCTTCTTGAGATCCTTTTTTTCTGCGCGTAAT
CTGCTGCTTGCAAACAAAAAAACCACCGCTACCAGCGGTGGTTTGTTTGCCGGATCAAGAGCTACCAACT
CTTTTTCCGAAGGTAACTGGCTTCAGCAGAGCGCAGATACCAAATACTGTTCTTCTAGTGTAGCCGTAGT
TAGGCCACCACTTCAAGAACTCTGTAGCACCGCCTACATACCTCGCTCTGCTAATCCTGTTACCAGTGGC
TGCTGCCAGTGGCGATAAGTCGTGTCTTACCGGGTTGGACTCAAGACGATAGTTACCGGATAAGGCGCAG
CGGTCGGGCTGAACGGGGGGTTCGTGCACACAGCCCAGCTTGGAGCGAACGACCTACACCGAACTGAGAT
ACCTACAGCGTGAGCTATGAGAAAGCGCCACGCTTCCCGAAGGGAGAAAGGCGGACAGGTATCCGGTAAG
CGGCAGGGTCGGAACAGGAGAGCGCACGAGGGAGCTTCCAGGGGGAAACGCCTGGTATCTTTATAGTCCT
GTCGGGTTTCGCCACCTCTGACTTGAGCGTCGATTTTTGTGATGCTCGTCAGGGGGGCGGAGCCTATGGA
AAAACGCCAGCAACGCGGCCTTTTTACGGTTCCTGGCCTTTTGCTGGCCTTTTGCTCACATGTT
