Features (pLannotate 1.2.2; 10 found; start..end, strand, type, name):
    121..213     +  CDS            lacI (fragment): lac repressor; lacI; The lac repressor binds to the lac operator to inhibit transcription in E. coli. This inhibition can be relieved by adding lactose or isopropyl-β-D-thiogalactopyranoside (IPTG).
    268..295     -  terminator     rrnB T2 terminator: transcription terminator T2 from the E. coli rrnB gene
    427..470     +  terminator     rrnB T1 terminator: Escherichia coli rrnB; transcription terminator T1 from the E. coli rrnB gene
    517..553     -  CDS            lacZα (fragment): LacZα fragment of β-galactosidase; lacZ fragment
    569..668     +  protein_bind   attL1: mutant version of attL; recombination site for the Gateway® LR reaction LR Clonase™
    674..1684    +  CDS            SFXN4: SFXN4_HUMAN - Also known as BCRM1 From Homo sapiens (Human).
   1689..1788    -  protein_bind   attL2: mutant version of attL; recombination site for the Gateway® LR reaction LR Clonase™
   1806..1824    -  promoter       T7 promoter: promoter for bacteriophage T7 RNA polymerase
   1958..2767    +  CDS            KanR: aminoglycoside phosphotransferase; aph(3')-Ia; confers resistance to kanamycin in bacteria or G418 (Geneticin®) in eukaryotes
   2914..3502    +  rep_origin     ori: high-copy-number ColE1/pMB1/pBR322/pUC origin of replication
>Addgene plasmid #161446 | pDONR221-SFXN4_STOP | analyzer sequence | sequence record 312826
CTTTCCTGCGTTATCCCCTGATTCTGTGGATAACCGTATTACCGCCTTTGAGTGAGCTGATACCGCTCGC
CGCAGCCGAACGACCGAGCGCAGCGAGTCAGTGAGCGAGGAAGCGGAAGAGCGCCCAATACGCAAACCGC
CTCTCCCCGCGCGTTGGCCGATTCATTAATGCAGCTGGCACGACAGGTTTCCCGACTGGAAAGCGGGCAG
TGAGCGCAACGCAATTAATACGCGTACCGCTAGCCAGGAAGAGTTTGTAGAAACGCAAAAAGGCCATCCG
TCAGGATGGCCTTCTGCTTAGTTTGATGCCTGGCAGTTTATGGCGGGCGTCCTGCCCGCCACCCTCCGGG
CCGTTGCTTCACAACGTTCAAATCCGCTCCCGGCGGATTTGTCCTACTCAGGAGAGCGTTCACCGACAAA
CAACAGATAAAACGAAAGGCCCAGTCTTCCGACTGAGCCTTTCGTTTTATTTGATGCCTGGCAGTTCCCT
ACTCTCGCGTTAACGCTAGCATGGATGTTTTCCCAGTCACGACGTTGTAAAACGACGGCCAGTCTTAAGC
TCGGGCCCCAAATAATGATTTTATTTTGACTGATAGTGACCTGTTCGTTGCAACACATTGATGAGCAATG
CTTTTTTATAATGCCAACTTTGTACAAAAAAGCAGGCTCCACCATGAGCCTGGAGCAGGAGGAGGAGACC
CAGCCAGGCCGGCTGCTGGGCCGGAGAGACGCCGTGCCAGCCTTCATCGAGCCCAACGTGAGGTTTTGGA
TCACAGAGCGCCAGTCTTTCATCAGGCGCTTTCTGCAGTGGACCGAGCTGCTGGATCCTACAAACGTGTT
CATCTCCGTGGAGTCTATCGAGAACTCCCGGCAGCTGCTGTGCACCAATGAGGACGTGAGCTCCCCAGCC
TCCGCCGATCAGAGGATCCAGGAGGCATGGAAGCGGAGCCTGGCAACAGTGCACCCAGACTCTAGCAACC
TGATCCCTAAGCTGTTTAGACCAGCCGCCTTCCTGCCCTTTATGGCCCCTACCGTGTTCCTGTCTATGAC
ACCTCTGAAGGGCATCAAGAGCGTGATCCTGCCACAGGTGTTCCTGTGCGCCTACATGGCCGCCTTTAAT
AGCATCAACGGCAATCGGTCCTATACCTGTAAGCCTCTGGAGAGAAGCCTGCTGATGGCAGGAGCAGTGG
CATCCTCTACCTTCCTGGGCGTGATCCCACAGTTTGTGCAGATGAAGTACGGCCTGACAGGCCCCTGGAT
CAAGAGGCTGCTGCCTGTGATCTTCCTGGTGCAGGCCAGCGGCATGAACGTGTATATGAGCCGCTCCCTG
GAGTCCATCAAGGGCATCGCCGTGATGGATAAGGAGGGCAATGTGCTGGGACACTCCAGGATCGCAGGAA
CCAAGGCCGTGCGGGAGACACTGGCCAGCAGAATCGTGCTGTTCGGCACCTCCGCCCTGATCCCCGAGGT
GTTTACCTACTTCTTTAAGCGGACACAGTATTTCAGAAAGAACCCTGGCTCTCTGTGGATCCTGAAGCTG
AGCTGCACAGTGCTGGCCATGGGCCTGATGGTGCCATTCTCTTTTAGCATCTTTCCCCAGATCGGCCAGA
TCCAGTACTGTTCCCTGGAGGAGAAGATCCAGTCTCCCACCGAGGAGACAGAGATCTTCTATCACCGCGG
CGTGTGAGACCCAGCTTTCTTGTACAAAGTTGGCATTATAAGAAAGCATTGCTTATCAATTTGTTGCAAC
GAACAGGTCACTATCAGTCAAAATAAAATCATTATTTGCCATCCAGCTGATATCCCCTATAGTGAGTCGT
ATTACATGGTCATAGCTGTTTCCTGGCAGCTCTGGCCCGTGTCTCAAAATCTCTGATGTTACATTGCACA
AGATAAAATAATATCATCATGAACAATAAAACTGTCTGCTTACATAAACAGTAATACAAGGGGTGTTATG
AGCCATATTCAACGGGAAACGTCGAGGCCGCGATTAAATTCCAACATGGATGCTGATTTATATGGGTATA
AATGGGCTCGCGATAATGTCGGGCAATCAGGTGCGACAATCTATCGCTTGTATGGGAAGCCCGATGCGCC
AGAGTTGTTTCTGAAACATGGCAAAGGTAGCGTTGCCAATGATGTTACAGATGAGATGGTCAGACTAAAC
TGGCTGACGGAATTTATGCCTCTTCCGACCATCAAGCATTTTATCCGTACTCCTGATGATGCATGGTTAC
TCACCACTGCGATCCCCGGAAAAACAGCATTCCAGGTATTAGAAGAATATCCTGATTCAGGTGAAAATAT
TGTTGATGCGCTGGCAGTGTTCCTGCGCCGGTTGCATTCGATTCCTGTTTGTAATTGTCCTTTTAACAGC
GATCGCGTATTTCGTCTCGCTCAGGCGCAATCACGAATGAATAACGGTTTGGTTGATGCGAGTGATTTTG
ATGACGAGCGTAATGGCTGGCCTGTTGAACAAGTCTGGAAAGAAATGCATAAACTTTTGCCATTCTCACC
GGATTCAGTCGTCACTCATGGTGATTTCTCACTTGATAACCTTATTTTTGACGAGGGGAAATTAATAGGT
TGTATTGATGTTGGACGAGTCGGAATCGCAGACCGATACCAGGATCTTGCCATCCTATGGAACTGCCTCG
GTGAGTTTTCTCCTTCATTACAGAAACGGCTTTTTCAAAAATATGGTATTGATAATCCTGATATGAATAA
ATTGCAGTTTCATTTGATGCTCGATGAGTTTTTCTAATCAGAATTGGTTAATTGGTTGTAACACTGGCAG
AGCATTACGCTGACTTGACGGGACGGCGCAAGCTCATGACCAAAATCCCTTAACGTGAGTTACGCGTCGT
TCCACTGAGCGTCAGACCCCGTAGAAAAGATCAAAGGATCTTCTTGAGATCCTTTTTTTCTGCGCGTAAT
CTGCTGCTTGCAAACAAAAAAACCACCGCTACCAGCGGTGGTTTGTTTGCCGGATCAAGAGCTACCAACT
CTTTTTCCGAAGGTAACTGGCTTCAGCAGAGCGCAGATACCAAATACTGTTCTTCTAGTGTAGCCGTAGT
TAGGCCACCACTTCAAGAACTCTGTAGCACCGCCTACATACCTCGCTCTGCTAATCCTGTTACCAGTGGC
TGCTGCCAGTGGCGATAAGTCGTGTCTTACCGGGTTGGACTCAAGACGATAGTTACCGGATAAGGCGCAG
CGGTCGGGCTGAACGGGGGGTTCGTGCACACAGCCCAGCTTGGAGCGAACGACCTACACCGAACTGAGAT
ACCTACAGCGTGAGCTATGAGAAAGCGCCACGCTTCCCGAAGGGAGAAAGGCGGACAGGTATCCGGTAAG
CGGCAGGGTCGGAACAGGAGAGCGCACGAGGGAGCTTCCAGGGGGAAACGCCTGGTATCTTTATAGTCCT
GTCGGGTTTCGCCACCTCTGACTTGAGCGTCGATTTTTGTGATGCTCGTCAGGGGGGCGGAGCCTATGGA
AAAACGCCAGCAACGCGGCCTTTTTACGGTTCCTGGCCTTTTGCTGGCCTTTTGCTCACATGTT
