>Addgene plasmid #161446 | pDONR221-SFXN4_STOP | depositor partial sequence | sequence record 312827 | Codon-optimized ORF of SFXN4
ATGAGCCTGGAGCAGGAGGAGGAGACCCAGCCAGGCCGGCTGCTGGGCCGGAGAGACGCCGTGCCAGCCT
TCATCGAGCCCAACGTGAGGTTTTGGATCACAGAGCGCCAGTCTTTCATCAGGCGCTTTCTGCAGTGGAC
CGAGCTGCTGGATCCTACAAACGTGTTCATCTCCGTGGAGTCTATCGAGAACTCCCGGCAGCTGCTGTGC
ACCAATGAGGACGTGAGCTCCCCAGCCTCCGCCGATCAGAGGATCCAGGAGGCATGGAAGCGGAGCCTGG
CAACAGTGCACCCAGACTCTAGCAACCTGATCCCTAAGCTGTTTAGACCAGCCGCCTTCCTGCCCTTTAT
GGCCCCTACCGTGTTCCTGTCTATGACACCTCTGAAGGGCATCAAGAGCGTGATCCTGCCACAGGTGTTC
CTGTGCGCCTACATGGCCGCCTTTAATAGCATCAACGGCAATCGGTCCTATACCTGTAAGCCTCTGGAGA
GAAGCCTGCTGATGGCAGGAGCAGTGGCATCCTCTACCTTCCTGGGCGTGATCCCACAGTTTGTGCAGAT
GAAGTACGGCCTGACAGGCCCCTGGATCAAGAGGCTGCTGCCTGTGATCTTCCTGGTGCAGGCCAGCGGC
ATGAACGTGTATATGAGCCGCTCCCTGGAGTCCATCAAGGGCATCGCCGTGATGGATAAGGAGGGCAATG
TGCTGGGACACTCCAGGATCGCAGGAACCAAGGCCGTGCGGGAGACACTGGCCAGCAGAATCGTGCTGTT
CGGCACCTCCGCCCTGATCCCCGAGGTGTTTACCTACTTCTTTAAGCGGACACAGTATTTCAGAAAGAAC
CCTGGCTCTCTGTGGATCCTGAAGCTGAGCTGCACAGTGCTGGCCATGGGCCTGATGGTGCCATTCTCTT
TTAGCATCTTTCCCCAGATCGGCCAGATCCAGTACTGTTCCCTGGAGGAGAAGATCCAGTCTCCCACCGA
GGAGACAGAGATCTTCTATCACCGCGGCGTGTGA
